Addgene plasmid #14189: pAG413GAL-ccdB-EGFP
Purpose: (Empty Backbone)
Depositing lab: Susan Lindquist. Depositing organization: Whitehead Institute for Biomedical Research. Publication: A suite of Gateway cloning vectors for high-throughput genetic analysis in Saccharomyces cerevisiae. Alberti S, Gitler AD, Lindquist S. Yeast. 2007 Oct . 24(10):913-9. 10.1002/yea.1502 PubMed 17583893.
Backbone
  Vector backbone: pRS413
  Vector type: Yeast Expression ; Gateway Destination
  Selectable markers: HIS3
Growth in bacteria
  Bacterial resistance: Chloramphenicol and Ampicillin, 25 & 100 μg/mL
  Growth temperature: 37°C
  Growth strain: ccdB Survival
  Growth instructions: DB3.1, ccdB Survival
  Copy number: Unknown
Gene/Insert
  Gene/Insert name: None
  Tag / fusion protein: EGFP (C terminal on backbone)
  Cloning method: Gateway Cloning
  Sequencing primers: 5′ GAL1
Terms and licenses: Academic/Nonprofit Terms; Industry Terms: Not Available to Industry
Depositor comments: Type of plasmid: CEN. This plasmid contains the Gateway technology from Invitrogen; Invitrogen requires purchasing of Gateway Clonase for carrying out the Gateway recombinational cloning reaction http://www.invitrogen.com Please note that the full plasmid sequence is provided as a reference only, and may not match the exact sequence of the plasmid.
How to cite: pAG413GAL-ccdB-EGFP was a gift from Susan Lindquist (Addgene plasmid # 14189 ; http://n2t.net/addgene:14189 ; RRID:Addgene_14189)
