[The description below was written by a language model from this plasmid's Addgene catalogue record and pLannotate feature annotations shown in this document.]
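Description:
pAG413GAL-ccdB-EGFP is an empty Gateway destination vector for galactose-inducible expression of C-terminally EGFP-tagged proteins in Saccharomyces cerevisiae. It is built on the pRS413 backbone and is a low-copy centromeric shuttle plasmid: a CEN6/ARS element provides stable replication and segregation in yeast, and the HIS3 gene with its own promoter allows selection by histidine prototrophy in his3 strains. In E. coli it replicates from a ColE1/pUC-type origin and carries the ampicillin resistance gene. An f1 origin and remnants of the pBluescript-derived lacZα/MCS region, flanked by T3 and T7 promoters, are also annotated.

The expression unit consists of the GAL1 promoter, which is regulated by Gal4 and induced by galactose, followed by the Gateway cassette, an EGFP coding sequence and the CYC1 transcription terminator. The cassette is bounded by attR1 and attR2 sites and contains a chloramphenicol resistance gene and the ccdB toxin gene. In an LR Clonase reaction with an entry clone, the region between the attR sites is exchanged for the gene of interest. Because CcdB poisons gyrase in ordinary E. coli strains, unrecombined plasmid is counter-selected, whereas the empty vector itself must be maintained in a ccdB-tolerant strain, with chloramphenicol plus ampicillin selecting for retention of the cassette. An inserted open reading frame lacking a stop codon and cloned in frame is read through attR2-derived sequence into EGFP, giving a fluorescent fusion. The plasmid belongs to a suite of yeast Gateway vectors designed for high-throughput genetic analysis. The depositor notes that the full sequence is a reference only and may not match the physical plasmid exactly.
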