Features (pLannotate 1.2.2; 30 found; start..end, strand, type, name):
     70..573     +  misc_feature   CEN/ARS: S. cerevisiae CEN6 centromere fused to an autonomously replicating sequence
    603..707     +  promoter       AmpR promoter: bla
    708..1568    +  CDS            AmpR: β-lactamase; bla; confers resistance to ampicillin, carbenicillin, and related antibiotics
   1739..2327    +  rep_origin     ori: high-copy-number ColE1/pMB1/pBR322/pUC origin of replication
   2510..2602    +  CDS            lacI (fragment): lac repressor; lacI; The lac repressor binds to the lac operator to inhibit transcription in E. coli. This inhibition can be relieved by adding lactose or isopropyl-β-D-thiogalactopyranoside (IPTG).
   2615..2636    +  protein_bind   CAP binding site: CAP binding activates transcription in the presence of cAMP. E. coli catabolite activator protein
   2651..2681    +  promoter       lac promoter: promoter for the E. coli lac operon
   2689..2705    +  protein_bind   lac operator: The lac repressor binds to the lac operator to inhibit transcription in E. coli. This inhibition can be relieved by adding lactose or isopropyl-β-D-thiogalactopyranoside (IPTG). lac repressor encoded by lacI
   2750..2768    +  promoter       T3 promoter: promoter for bacteriophage T3 RNA polymerase
   2792..3233    +  promoter       GAL1 promoter: S. cerevisiae GAL1; inducible promoter, regulated by Gal4
   3248..3268    +  misc_feature   MCS (fragment): pBluescript multiple cloning site
   3272..3396    +  protein_bind   attR1: mutant version of attR; recombination site for the Gateway® LR reaction LR Clonase™
   3421..3451    +  promoter       lac UV5 promoter: E. coli lac promoter with an "up" mutation
   3475..3504    +  promoter       cat promoter (fragment): promoter of the E. coli cat gene encoding chloramphenicol acetyltransferase
   3505..4164    +  CDS            CmR: chloramphenicol acetyltransferase; cat; confers resistance to chloramphenicol
   4346..4504    +  CDS            ccdA (fragment): CCDA_ECO57 - Also known as H, letA. Experimental evidence at protein level: Swiss-Prot protein existence level 1. Antitoxin component of a type II toxin-antitoxin (TA) system which inhibits the post-segregational killing (PSK) of plasmid-free cells, also referred to as a plasmid addiction system. Binds to and blocks the activity of CcdB; will also remove bound CcdB protein from the CcdB-GyrA complex by forming a CcdA-CcdB complex, a process termed rejuvenation. Functions as a transcriptional corepressor for the ccdAB operon, repression also requires CcdB (By similarity). From Escherichia coli
   4509..4811    +  CDS            ccdB: CCDB_ECOLI - Also known as G, letB, letD. Experimental evidence at protein level: Swiss-Prot protein existence level 1. Toxic component of a type II toxin-antitoxin (TA) system, functioning in plasmid maintainence. Responsible for the post- segregational killing (PSK) of plasmid-free cells, also referred to as a plasmid addiction system. Half-life of over 2 hours. Cell killing by CcdB is accompanied by filamentation, defects in chromosome and plasmid segregation, defects in cell division, formation of anucleate cells, decreased DNA synthesis and plasmid loss. Interferes with the activity of DN
   4855..4979    -  protein_bind   attR2: mutant version of attR; recombination site for the Gateway® LR reaction LR Clonase™
   4983..5010    +  misc_feature   MCS (fragment): pBluescript multiple cloning site
   5011..5730    +  CDS            EGFP: the original enhanced GFP (Yang et al., 1996) mammalian codon-optimized
   5737..5984    +  terminator     CYC1 terminator: S. cerevisiae CYC1; transcription terminator for CYC1
   6003..6021    -  promoter       T7 promoter: promoter for bacteriophage T7 RNA polymerase
   6029..6184    +  CDS            lacZα (fragment): LacZα fragment of β-galactosidase; lacZ fragment
   6192..6647    +  rep_origin     f1 ori (sequence partly withheld): f1 bacteriophage origin of replication; arrow indicates direction of (+) strand synthesis
   6648..6699    -  misc_feature   bom (fragment): basis of mobility region from pBR322
   6907..7566    -  CDS            HIS3: imidazoleglycerol-phosphate dehydratase, required for histidine biosynthesis; S. cerevisiae HIS3; yeast auxotrophic marker
   7567..7753    -  promoter       HIS3 promoter: S. cerevisiae HIS3
   7803..7883    +  CDS            MRM1 (fragment): MRM1_YEAST - Also known as PET56 From Saccharomyces cerevisiae (strain ATCC 204508 / S288c) (Baker's yeast).
   7884..7933    -  misc_feature   bom (fragment): basis of mobility region from pBR322
   8035..1       -  CDS            rop (fragment) (across the origin): Rop protein, which maintains plasmids at low copy number; rop
>Addgene plasmid #14189 | pAG413GAL-ccdB-EGFP | depositor full sequence | sequence record 127464 | pAG413GAL-ccdB-EGFP sequence 8069 bps
GACGAAAGGGCCTCGTGATACGCCTATTTTTATAGGTTAATGTCATGATAATAATGGTTTCTTAGGACGA
TCACGTGCTATAAAAATAATTATAATTTAAATTTTTTAATATAAATATATAAATTAAAAATAGAAAGTAA
AAAAAGAAATTAAAGAAAAAATAGTTTTTGTTTTCCGAAGATGTAAAAGACTCTAGGGGGATCGCCAACA
AATACTACCTTTTATCTTGCTCTTCCTGCTCTCAGGTATTAATGCCGAATTGTTTCATCTTGTCTGTGTA
GAAGACCACACACGAAAATCCTGTGATTTTACATTTTACTTATCGTTAATCGAATGTATATCTATTTAAT
CTGCTTTTCTTGTCTAATAAATATATATGTAAAGTACGCTTTTTGTTGAAATTTTTTAAACCTTTGTTTA
TTTTTTTTTCTTCATTCCGTAACTCTTCTACCTTCTTTATTTACTTTCTAAAATCCAAATACAAAACATA
AAAATAAATAAACACAGAGTAAATTCCCAAATTATTCCATCATTAAAAGATACGAGGCGCGTGTAAGTTA
CAGGCAAGCGATCCGTCAGGTGGCACTTTTCGGGGAAATGTGCGCGGAACCCCTATTTGTTTATTTTTCT
AAATACATTCAAATATGTATCCGCTCATGAGACAATAACCCTGATAAATGCTTCAATAATATTGAAAAAG
GAAGAGTATGAGTATTCAACATTTCCGTGTCGCCCTTATTCCCTTTTTTGCGGCATTTTGCCTTCCTGTT
TTTGCTCACCCAGAAACGCTGGTGAAAGTAAAAGATGCTGAAGATCAGTTGGGTGCACGAGTGGGTTACA
TCGAACTGGATCTCAACAGCGGTAAGATCCTTGAGAGTTTTCGCCCCGAAGAACGTTTTCCAATGATGAG
CACTTTTAAAGTTCTGCTATGTGGCGCGGTATTATCCCGTATTGACGCCGGGCAAGAGCAACTCGGTCGC
CGCATACACTATTCTCAGAATGACTTGGTTGAGTACTCACCAGTCACAGAAAAGCATCTTACGGATGGCA
TGACAGTAAGAGAATTATGCAGTGCTGCCATAACCATGAGTGATAACACTGCGGCCAACTTACTTCTGAC
AACGATCGGAGGACCGAAGGAGCTAACCGCTTTTTTGCACAACATGGGGGATCATGTAACTCGCCTTGAT
CGTTGGGAACCGGAGCTGAATGAAGCCATACCAAACGACGAGCGTGACACCACGATGCCTGTAGCAATGG
CAACAACGTTGCGCAAACTATTAACTGGCGAACTACTTACTCTAGCTTCCCGGCAACAATTAATAGACTG
GATGGAGGCGGATAAAGTTGCAGGACCACTTCTGCGCTCGGCCCTTCCGGCTGGCTGGTTTATTGCTGAT
AAATCTGGAGCCGGTGAGCGTGGGTCTCGCGGTATCATTGCAGCACTGGGGCCAGATGGTAAGCCCTCCC
GTATCGTAGTTATCTACACGACGGGGAGTCAGGCAACTATGGATGAACGAAATAGACAGATCGCTGAGAT
AGGTGCCTCACTGATTAAGCATTGGTAACTGTCAGACCAAGTTTACTCATATATACTTTAGATTGATTTA
AAACTTCATTTTTAATTTAAAAGGATCTAGGTGAAGATCCTTTTTGATAATCTCATGACCAAAATCCCTT
AACGTGAGTTTTCGTTCCACTGAGCGTCAGACCCCGTAGAAAAGATCAAAGGATCTTCTTGAGATCCTTT
TTTTCTGCGCGTAATCTGCTGCTTGCAAACAAAAAAACCACCGCTACCAGCGGTGGTTTGTTTGCCGGAT
CAAGAGCTACCAACTCTTTTTCCGAAGGTAACTGGCTTCAGCAGAGCGCAGATACCAAATACTGTCCTTC
TAGTGTAGCCGTAGTTAGGCCACCACTTCAAGAACTCTGTAGCACCGCCTACATACCTCGCTCTGCTAAT
CCTGTTACCAGTGGCTGCTGCCAGTGGCGATAAGTCGTGTCTTACCGGGTTGGACTCAAGACGATAGTTA
CCGGATAAGGCGCAGCGGTCGGGCTGAACGGGGGGTTCGTGCACACAGCCCAGCTTGGAGCGAACGACCT
ACACCGAACTGAGATACCTACAGCGTGAGCTATGAGAAAGCGCCACGCTTCCCGAAGGGAGAAAGGCGGA
CAGGTATCCGGTAAGCGGCAGGGTCGGAACAGGAGAGCGCACGAGGGAGCTTCCAGGGGGAAACGCCTGG
TATCTTTATAGTCCTGTCGGGTTTCGCCACCTCTGACTTGAGCGTCGATTTTTGTGATGCTCGTCAGGGG
GGCGGAGCCTATGGAAAAACGCCAGCAACGCGGCCTTTTTACGGTTCCTGGCCTTTTGCTGGCCTTTTGC
TCACATGTTCTTTCCTGCGTTATCCCCTGATTCTGTGGATAACCGTATTACCGCCTTTGAGTGAGCTGAT
ACCGCTCGCCGCAGCCGAACGACCGAGCGCAGCGAGTCAGTGAGCGAGGAAGCGGAAGAGCGCCCAATAC
GCAAACCGCCTCTCCCCGCGCGTTGGCCGATTCATTAATGCAGCTGGCACGACAGGTTTCCCGACTGGAA
AGCGGGCAGTGAGCGCAACGCAATTAATGTGAGTTACCTCACTCATTAGGCACCCCAGGCTTTACACTTT
ATGCTTCCGGCTCCTATGTTGTGTGGAATTGTGAGCGGATAACAATTTCACACAGGAAACAGCTATGACC
ATGATTACGCCAAGCGCGCAATTAACCCTCACTAAAGGGAACAAAAGCTGGAGCTCTAGTACGGATTAGA
AGCCGCCGAGCGGGCGACAGCCCTCCGACGGAAGACTCTCCTCCGTGCGTCCTCGTCTTCACCGGTCGCG
TTCCTGAAACGCAGATGTGCCTCGCGCCGCACTGCTCCGAACAATAAAGATTCTACAATACTAGCTTTTA
TGGTTATGAAGAGGAAAAATTGGCAGTAACCTGGCCCCACAAACCTTCAAATTAACGAATCAAATTAACA
ACCATAGGATGATAATGCGATTAGTTTTTTAGCCTTATTTCTGGGGTAATTAATCAGCGAAGCGATGATT
TTTGATCTATTAACAGATATATAAATGGAAAAGCTGCATAACCACTTTAACTAATACTTTCAACATTTTC
AGTTTGTATTACTTCTTATTCAAATGTCATAAAAGTATCAACAAAAAATTGTTAATATACCTCTATACTT
TAACGTCAAGGAGAAAAAACCCCGGATTCTAGAACTAGTGGATCCCCCATCACAAGTTTGTACAAAAAAG
CTGAACGAGAAACGTAAAATGATATAAATATCAATATATTAAATTAGATTTTGCATAAAAAACAGACTAC
ATAATACTGTAAAACACAACATATCCAGTCACTATGGCGGCCGCATTAGGCACCCCAGGCTTTACACTTT
ATGCTTCCGGCTCGTATAATGTGTGGATTTTGAGTTAGGATCCGTCGAGATTTTCAGGAGCTAAGGAAGC
TAAAATGGAGAAAAAAATCACTGGATATACCACCGTTGATATATCCCAATGGCATCGTAAAGAACATTTT
GAGGCATTTCAGTCAGTTGCTCAATGTACCTATAACCAGACCGTTCAGCTGGATATTACGGCCTTTTTAA
AGACCGTAAAGAAAAATAAGCACAAGTTTTATCCGGCCTTTATTCACATTCTTGCCCGCCTGATGAATGC
TCATCCGGAATTCCGTATGGCAATGAAAGACGGTGAGCTGGTGATATGGGATAGTGTTCACCCTTGTTAC
ACCGTTTTCCATGAGCAAACTGAAACGTTTTCATCGCTCTGGAGTGAATACCACGACGATTTCCGGCAGT
TTCTACACATATATTCGCAAGATGTGGCGTGTTACGGTGAAAACCTGGCCTATTTCCCTAAAGGGTTTAT
TGAGAATATGTTTTTCGTCTCAGCCAATCCCTGGGTGAGTTTCACCAGTTTTGATTTAAACGTGGCCAAT
ATGGACAACTTCTTCGCCCCCGTTTTCACCATGGGCAAATATTATACGCAAGGCGACAAGGTGCTGATGC
CGCTGGCGATTCAGGTTCATCATGCCGTCTGTGATGGCTTCCATGTCGGCAGAATGCTTAATGAATTACA
ACAGTACTGCGATGAGTGGCAGGGCGGGGCGTAAACGCCGCGTGGATCCGGCTTACTAAAAGCCAGATAA
CAGTATGCGTATTTGCGCGCTGATTTTTGCGGTATAAGAATATATACTGATATGTATACCCGAAGTATGT
CAAAAAGAGGTATGCTATGAAGCAGCGTATTACAGTGACAGTTGACAGCGACAGCTATCAGTTGCTCAAG
GCATATATGATGTCAATATCTCCGGTCTGGTAAGCACAACCATGCAGAATGAAGCCCGTCGTCTGCGTGC
CGAACGCTGGAAAGCGGAAAATCAGGAAGGGATGGCTGAGGTCGCCCGGTTTATTGAAATGAACGGCTCT
TTTGCTGACGAGAACAGGGGCTGGTGAAATGCAGTTTAAGGTTTACACCTATAAAAGAGAGAGCCGTTAT
CGTCTGTTTGTGGATGTACAGAGTGATATTATTGACACGCCCGGGCGACGGATGGTGATCCCCCTGGCCA
GTGCACGTCTGCTGTCAGATAAAGTCTCCCGTGAACTTTACCCGGTGGTGCATATCGGGGATGAAAGCTG
GCGCATGATGACCACCGATATGGCCAGTGTGCCGGTCTCCGTTATCGGGGAAGAAGTGGCTGATCTCAGC
CACCGCGAAAATGACATCAAAAACGCCATTAACCTGATGTTCTGGGGAATATAAATGTCAGGCTCCCTTA
TACACAGCCAGTCTGCAGGTCGACCATAGTGACTGGATATGTTGTGTTTTACAGTATTATGTAGTCTGTT
TTTTATGCAAAATCTAATTTAATATATTGATATTTATATCATTTTACGTTTCTCGTTCAGCTTTCTTGTA
CAAAGTGGTGATGGGCTGCAGGAATTCGATATCAAGCTTAATGGTGAGCAAGGGCGAGGAGCTGTTCACC
GGGGTGGTGCCCATCCTGGTCGAGCTGGACGGCGACGTAAACGGCCACAAGTTCAGCGTGTCCGGCGAGG
GCGAGGGCGATGCCACCTACGGCAAGCTGACCCTGAAGTTCATCTGCACCACCGGCAAGCTGCCCGTGCC
CTGGCCCACCCTCGTGACCACCCTGACCTACGGCGTGCAGTGCTTCAGCCGCTACCCCGACCACATGAAG
CAGCACGACTTCTTCAAGTCCGCCATGCCCGAAGGCTACGTCCAGGAGCGCACCATCTTCTTCAAGGACG
ACGGCAACTACAAGACCCGCGCCGAGGTGAAGTTCGAGGGCGACACCCTGGTGAACCGCATCGAGCTGAA
GGGCATCGACTTCAAGGAGGACGGCAACATCCTGGGGCACAAGCTGGAGTACAACTACAACAGCCACAAC
GTCTATATCATGGCCGACAAGCAGAAGAACGGCATCAAGGTGAACTTCAAGATCCGCCACAACATCGAGG
ACGGCAGCGTGCAGCTCGCCGACCACTACCAGCAGAACACCCCCATCGGCGACGGCCCCGTGCTGCTGCC
CGACAACCACTACCTGAGCACCCAGTCCGCCCTGAGCAAAGACCCCAACGAGAAGCGCGATCACATGGTC
CTGCTGGAGTTCGTGACCGCCGCCGGGATCACTCTCGGCATGGACGAGCTGTACAAGTAACTCGAGTCAT
GTAATTAGTTATGTCACGCTTACATTCACGCCCTCCCCCCACATCCGCTCTAACCGAAAAGGAAGGAGTT
AGACAACCTGAAGTCTAGGTCCCTATTTATTTTTTTATAGTTATGTTAGTATTAAGAACGTTATTTATAT
TTCAAATTTTTCTTTTTTTTCTGTACAGACGCGTGTACGCATGTAACATTATACTGAAAACCTTGCTTGA
GAAGGTTTTGGGACGCTCGAAGGCTTTAATTTGCGGCCGGTACCCAATTCGCCCTATAGTGAGTCGTATT
ACGCGCGCTCACTGGCCGTCGTTTTACAACGTCGTGACTGGGAAAACCCTGGCGTTACCCAACTTAATCG
CCTTGCAGCACATCCCCCTTTCGCCAGCTGGCGTAATAGCGAAGAGGCCCGCACCGATCGCCCTTCCCAA
CAGTTGCGCAGCCTGAATGGCGAATGGCGCG
[124 nt withheld, positions 6192-6315]
C
[91 nt withheld, positions 6317-6407]
A
[49 nt withheld, positions 6409-6457]
CCTTTGACGTTGGAGTCCACGTTCTTT
[37 nt withheld, positions 6485-6521]
ACCCTATCTCGGTCTATTCTTTTGATTTATAAGGGATTTTGCCGATTTCGGCCTATTGGTTAAAAAATGA
GCTGATTTAACAAAAATTTAACGCGAATTTTAACAAAATATTAACGTTTACAATTTCCTGATGCGGTATT
TTCTCCTTACGCATCTGTGCGGTATTTCACACCGCATAGATCCGTCGAGTTCAAGAGAAAAAAAAAGAAA
AAGCAAAAAGAAAAAAGGAAAGCGCGCCTCGTTCAGAATGACACGTATAGAATGATGCATTACCTTGTCA
TCTTCAGTATCATACTGTTCGTATACATACTTACTGACATTCATAGGTATACATATATACACATGTATAT
ATATCGTATGCTGCAGCTTTAAATAATCGGTGTCACTACATAAGAACACCTTTGGTGGAGGGAACATCGT
TGGTACCATTGGGCGAGGTGGCTTCTCTTATGGCAACCGCAAGAGCCTTGAACGCACTCTCACTACGGTG
ATGATCATTCTTGCCTCGCAGACAATCAACGTGGAGGGTAATTCTGCTAGCCTCTGCAAAGCTTTCAAGA
AAATGCGGGATCATCTCGCAAGAGAGATCTCCTACTTTCTCCCTTTGCAAACCAAGTTCGACAACTGCGT
ACGGCCTGTTCGAAAGATCTACCACCGCTCTGGAAAGTGCCTCATCCAAAGGCGCAAATCCTGATCCAAA
CCTTTTTACTCCACGCGCCAGTAGGGCCTCTTTAAAAGCTTGACCGAGAGCAATCCCGCAGTCTTCAGTG
GTGTGATGGTCGTCTATGTGTAAGTCACCAATGCACTCAACGATTAGCGACCAGCCGGAATGCTTGGCCA
GAGCATGTATCATATGGTCCAGAAACCCTATACCTGTGTGGACGTTAATCACTTGCGATTGTGTGGCCTG
TTCTGCTACTGCTTCTGCCTCTTTTTCTGGGAAGATCGAGTGCTCTATCGCTAGGGGACCACCCTTTAAA
GAGATCGCAATCTGAATCTTGGTTTCATTTGTAATACGCTTTACTAGGGCTTTCTGCTCTGTCATCTTTG
CCTTCGTTTATCTTGCCTGCTCATTTTTTAGTATATTCTTCGAAGAAATCACATTACTTTATATAATGTA
TAATTCATTATGTGATAATGCCAATCGCTAAGAAAAAAAAAGAGTCATCCGCTAGGGGAAAAAAAAAAAT
GAAAATCATTACCGAGGCATAAAAAAATATAGAGTGTACTAGAGGAGGCCAAGAGTAATAGAAAAAGAAA
ATTGCGGGAAAGGACTGTGTTATGACTTCCCTGACTAATGCCGTGTTCAAACGATACCTGGCAGTGACTC
CTAGCGCTCACCAAGCTCTTAAAACGGGAATTTATGGTGCACTCTCAGTACAATCTGCTCTGATGCCGCA
TAGTTAAGCCAGCCCCGACACCCGCCAACACGCGCTGACGCGCCCTGACGGGCTTGTCTGCTCCCGGCAT
CCGCTTACAGACAAGCTGTGACCGTCTCCGGGAGCTGCATGTGTCAGAGGTTTTCACCGTCATCACCGAA
ACGCGCGA
