>Addgene plasmid #14189 | pAG413GAL-ccdB-EGFP | addgene partial sequence | sequence record 20532 | 14189 with pRS_marker
GGTGAGCGCTAGGAGTCACTGCCAGGTATCGTTTGAACACGGCATTAGTCAGGGAAGTCATAACACAGTC
CTTTCCCGCAATTTTCTTTTTCTATTACTCTTGGCCTCCTCTAGTACACTCTATATTTTTTTATGCCTCG
GTAATGATTTTCATTTTTTTTTTTCCACCTAGCGGATGACTCTTTTTTTTTCTTAGCGATTGGCATTATC
ACATAATGAATTATACATTATATAAAGTAATGTGATTTCTTCGAAGAATATACTAAAAAATGAGCAGGCA
AGATAAACGAAGGCAAAGATGACAGAGCAGAAAGCCCTAGTAAAGCGTATTACAAATGAAACCAAGATTC
AGATTGCGATCTCTTTAAAGGGTGGTCCCCTAGCGATAGAGCACTCGATCTTCCCAGAAAAAGAGGCAGA
AGCAGTAGCAGAACAGGCCACACAATCGCAAGTGATTAACGTCCACACAGGTATAGGGTTTCTGGACCAT
ATGATACATGCTCTGGCCAAGCATTCCGGCTGGTCGCTAATCGTTGAGTGCATTGGTGACTTACACATAG
ACGACCATCACACCACTGAAGACTGCGGGATTGCTCTCGGTCAAGCTTTTAAAGAGGCCCTAGGGGCCGT
GCGTGGAGTAAAAGGTTTGGATCAGGATTTGCGCCTTTGGATGAGGCACTTTC
