>Addgene plasmid #14189 | pAG413GAL-ccdB-EGFP | addgene partial sequence | sequence record 20533 | 14189 with GW5
AAGCCTGGGGGTGGCCTAATGCGGCCGCCATAGTGACTGGATATGTTGTGTTTTACAGTATTATGTAGTC
TGTTTTTTATGCAAAATCTAATTTAATATATTGATATTTATATCATTTTACGTTTCTCGTTCAGCTTTTT
TGTACAAACTTGTGATGGGGGATCCACTAGTTCTAGAATCCGGGGTTTTTTCTCCTTGACGTTAAAGTAT
AGAGGTATATTAACAATTTTTTGTTGATACTTTTATTACATTTGAATAAGAAGTAATACAAACCGAAAAT
GTTGAAAGTATTAGTTAAAGTGGTTATGCAGTTTTTGCATTTATATATCTGTTAATAGATCAAAAATCAT
CGCTTCGCTGATTAATTACCCCAGAAATAAGGCTAAAAAACTAATCGCATTATCATCCTATGGTTGTTAA
TTTGATTCGTTCATTTGAAGGTTTGTGGGGCCAGGTTACTGCCAATTTTTCCTCTTCATAACCATAAAAG
CTAGTATTGTAGAATCTTTATTGTTCGGAGCAGTGCGGCGCGAGGCACATCTGCGTTTCAGGAACGCGAC
CGGTGAAGACGAGGACGCACGGAGGAGAGTCTTCCTTCGGAGGGCTGTCACCCGCTCGGCGGCTTCTAAT
CCGTACTAGAGCTCCAGCTTTTGTTCCCTTTAGTGAGGGTTAATTGCGCGCTTGGCGTAATCATG
