>Addgene plasmid #14189 | pAG413GAL-ccdB-EGFP | addgene partial sequence | sequence record 20534 | 14189 with GW3
GGGGAAGAAGTGGCTGATCTCAGCCACCGCGAAAATGACATCAAAAACGCCATTAACCTGATGTTCTGGG
GAATATAAATGTCAGGCTCCCTTATACACAGCCAGTCTGCAGGTCGACCATAGTGACTGGATATGTTGTG
TTTTACAGTATTATGTAGTCTGTTTTTTATGCAAAATCTAATTTAATATATTGATATTTATATCATTTTA
CGTTTCTCGTTCAGCTTTCTTGTACAAAGTGGTGATGGGCTGCAGGAATTCGATATCAAGCTTAATGGTG
AGCAAGGGCGAGGAGCTGTTCACCGGGGTGGTGCCCATCCTGGTCGAGCTGGACGGCGACGTAAACGGCC
ACAAGTTCAGCGTGTCCGGCGAGGGCGAGGGCGATGCCACCTACGGCAAGCTGACCCTGAAGTTCATCTG
CACCACCGGCAAGCTGCCCGTGCCCTGGCCCACCCTCGTGACCACCCTGACCTACGGCGTGCAGTGCTTC
AGCCGCTACCCCGACCACATGAAGCAGCACGACTTCTTCAAGTCCGCCATGCCCGAAGGCTACGTCCAGG
AGCGCACCATCTTCTTCAAGGACGACGGCAACTAC
