>Addgene plasmid #14189 | pAG413GAL-ccdB-EGFP | addgene partial sequence | sequence record 127463 | pGEX3 5'-CCGGGAGCTGCATGTGTCAGAGG-3'
AAAATAGTTTTTGTTTTCCGAAGATGTAAAAGACTCTAGGGGGATCGCCAACAAATACTACCTTTTATCT
TGCTCTTCCTGCTCTCAGGTATTAATGCCGAATTGTTTCATCTTGTCTGTGTAGAAGACCACACACGAAA
ATCCTGTGATTTTACATTTTACTTATCGTTAATCGAATGTATATCTATTTAATCTGCTTTTCTTGTCTAA
TAAATATATATGTAAAGTACGCTTTTTGTTGAAATTTTTTAAACCTTTGTTTATTTTTTTTTCTTCATTC
CGTAACTCTTCTACCTTCTTTATTTACTTTCTAAAATCCAAATACAAAACATAAAAATAAATAAACACAG
AGTAAATTCCCAAATTATTCCATCATTAAAAGATACGAGGCGCGTGTAAGTTACAGGCAAGCGATCCGTC
AGGTGGCACTTTTCGGGGAAATGTGCGCGGAACCCCTATTTGTTTATTTTTCTAAATACATTCAAATATG
TATCCGCTCATGAGACAATAACCCTGATAAATGCTTCAATAATATTGAAAAAGGAAGAGTATGAGTATTC
AACATTTCCGTGTCGCCCTTATTCCCTTTTTTGCGGCATTTTGCCTTCCTGTTTTTGCTCACCCAGAAAC
GCTGGTGAAAGTAAAAGATGCTGAAGATCAGTTGGGTGCACGAGTGGGTTACATCGAACTGGATCTCAAC
AGCGGTAAGATCC
